>Addgene plasmid #140161 | pEF-pIgH-ESCargo(FTV,Orange) | addgene full sequence | sequence record 275849 | Addgene NGS Result
ATCGGGAGATCGGTACCGAATTCAAGCTTCGTGAGGCTCCGGTGCCCGTCAGTGGGCAGAGCGCACATCG
CCCACAGTCCCCGAGAAGTTGGGGGGAGGGGTCGGCAATTGAACCGGTGCCTAGAGAAGGTGGCGCGGGG
TAAACTGGGAAAGTGATGTCGTGTACTGGCTCCGCCTTTTTCCCGAGGGTGGGGGAGAACCGTATATAAG
TGCAGTAGTCGCCGTGAACGTTCTTTTTCGCAACGGGTTTGCCGCCAGAACACAGGTAAGTGCCGTGTGT
GGTTCCCACGGGCCTGGCCTCTTTACGGGTTATGGCCCTTGCGTGCCTTGAATTACTTCCACCTGGCTCC
AGTACGTGATTCTTGATCCCGAGCTGGAGCCAGGGGCGGGCCTTGCGCTTTAGGAGCCCCTTCGCCTCGT
GCTTGAGTTGAGGCCTGGCCTGGGCGCTGGGGCCGCCGCGTGCGAATCTGGTGGCACCTTCGCGCCTGTC
TCGCTGCTTTCGATAAGTCTCTAGCCATTTAAAATTTTTGATGACCTGCTGCGACGCTTTTTTTCTGGCA
AGATAGTCTTGTAAATGCGGGCCAGGATCTGCACACTGGTATTTCGGTTTTTGGGGCCGCGGGCGGCGAC
GGGGCCCGTGCGTCCCAGCGCACATGTTCGGCGAGGCGGGGCCTGCGAGCGCGGCCACCGAGAATCGGAC
GGGGGTAGTCTCAAGCTGGCCGGCCTGCTCTGGTGCCTGGCCTCGCGCCGCCGTGTATCGCCCCGCCCTG
GGCGGCAAGGCTGGCCCGGTCGGCACCAGTTGCGTGAGCGGAAAGATGGCCGCTTCCCGGCCCTGCTCCA
GGGGGCTCAAAATGGAGGACGCGGCGCTCGGGAGAGCGGGCGGGTGAGTCACCCACACAAAGGAAAGGGG
CCTTTCCGTCCTCAGCCGTCGCTTCATGTGACTCCACGGAGTACCGGGCGCCGTCCAGGCACCTCGATTA
GTTCTGGAGCTTTTGGAGTACGTCGTCTTTAGGTTGGGGGGAGGGGTTTTATGCGATGGAGTTTCCCCAC
ACTGAGTGGGTGGAGACTGAAGTTAGGCCAGCTTGGCACTTGATGTAATTCTCCTTGGAATTTGCCCTTT
TTGAGTTTGGATCTTGGTTCATTCTCAAGCCTCAGACAGTGGTTCAAAGTTTTTTTCTTCCATTTCAGGT
GTCGTGAACACGTGGCCACCATGGGATGGAGCTGTATCATCCTCTTCTTGGTAGCAACAGCTACAGGTAA
GGGGTTAACAGTAGCAGGCTTGAGGTCTGGACATATATATGGGTGACAATGACATCCACTTTGCCTTTCT
CTCCACAGGCGCGCACTCCTTTACCGTGAACACCACCGATAGCACTGAGAACGTCATCAAGCCCTTCATG
CGCTTCAAGGTGCACATGGAGGGCTCCGTGAACGGCCACGAGTTCGAGATCGAGGGCGAGGGCGAGGGCA
AGCCCTACGAGGGCACCCAGACCGCCAAGCTGCAGGTGACCAAGGGCGGCCCCCTGCCCTTCGCCTGGGA
CATCCTGTCCCCCCAGTTCACCTACGGCTCCAAGGCCTACGTGAAGCACCCCGCCGACATCCCCGACTAC
AAGAAGCTGTCCTTCCCCGAGGGCTTCAAGTGGGAGCGCGTGATGAACTTCGAGGACGGCGGCGTGGTGA
CCGTGACCCAGGACTCCTCCCTGCAGGACGGCACCTTCATCTACCACGTGAAGTTCATCGGCGTGAACTT
CCCCTCCGACGGCCCCGTAATGCAGAAGAAGACTCTGGGCTGGGAGCCCTCCACCGAGCGCCTGTACCCC
CGCGACGGCGTGCTGAAGGGCGAGATCCACAAGGCGCTGAAGCTGAAGGGCGGCGGCCACTACCTGGTGG
AGTTCAAGACAATCTACATGGCCAAGAAGCCCGTGAAGCTGCCCGGCTACTACTACGTGGACTCCAAGCT
GGACATCACCTCCCACAACGAGGACTACACCGTGGTGGAGCAGTACGAGCGCGCCGAGGCCCGCCACCAC
CTGTTCCAGGGAGGATCCAGAGGAGTGCAGGTGGAAACCATCTCCCCAGGAGACGGGCGCACCTTCCCCA
AGCGCGGCCAGACCGTTGTGGTGCACTACACCGGGATGCTTGAAGATGGAAAGAAACTAGATTCCTCCCG
GGACAGAAACAAGCCCTTTAAGTTTATGCTAGGCAAGCAGGAGGTGATCCGAGGCTGGGAAGAAGGGGTT
GCCCAGATGAGTGTGGGTCAGAGAGCCAAACTGACTATATCTCCAGATTATGCCTATGGTGCCACTGGGC
ACCCAGGCGTTATCCCACCACATGCCACTCTCGTCTTCGATGTGGAGCTTCTAAAACTGGAATAGTCTAG
AAGCTCGCTGATCAGCCTCGACTGTGCCTTCTAGTTGCCAGCCATCTGTTGTTTGCCCCTCCCCCGTGCC
TTCCTTGACCCTGGAAGGTGCCACTCCCACTGTCCTTTCCTAATAAAATGAGGAAATTGCATCGCATTGT
CTGAGTAGGTGTCATTCTATTCTGGGGGGTGGGGTGGGGCAGGACAGCAAGGGGGAGGATTGGGAAGACA
ATAGCAGGCATGCTGGGGATGGCCCGGGCTCTATGGCTTCTGAGGCGGAAAGAACCAGCTGGGGCTCTAG
GGGGTATCCCC
[124 nt withheld, positions 2672-2795]
C
[72 nt withheld, positions 2797-2868]
TCCCCCAAAAAACTTGATTA
[49 nt withheld, positions 2889-2937]
CCTTTGACGTTGGAGTCCACGTTCTTT
[37 nt withheld, positions 2965-3001]
ACCCTATCTCGGTCTATTCTTTTGATTTATAAGGGATTTTGCCGATTTCGGCCTATTGGTTAAAAAATGA
GCTGATTTAACAAAAATTTAACGCGAATTAATTCTGTGGAATGTGTGTCAGTTAGGGTGTGGAAAGTCCC
CAGGCTCCCCAGCAGGCAGAAGTATGCAAAGCATGCATCTCAATTAGTCAGCAACCAGGTGTGGAAAGTC
CCCAGGCTCCCCAGCAGGCAGAAGTATGCAAAGCATGCATCTCAATTAGTCAGCAACCATAGTCCCGCCC
CTAACTCCGCCCATCCCGCCCCTAACTCCGCCCAGTTCCGCCCATTCTCCGCCCCTAGGCTGACTAATTT
TTTTTATTTATGCAGAGGCCGAGGCCGCCTCTGCCTCTGAGCTATTCCAGAAGTAGTGAGGAGGCTTTTT
TGGAGGCCTAGGCTTTTGCAAAAAGCTCCCCCCCCGGGAGGTCCACAATGGTTGAACAAGATGGATTGCA
CGCAGGTTCTCCGGCCGCTTGGGTGGAGAGGCTATTCGGCTATGACTGGGCACAACAGACAATCGGCTGC
TCTGATGCCGCCGTGTTCCGGCTGTCAGCGCAGGGGCGCCCGGTTCTTTTTGTCAAGACCGACCTGTCCG
GTGCCCTGAATGAACTCCAGGACGAGGCAGCGCGGCTATCGTGGCTGGCCACGACGGGCGTTCCTTGCGC
AGCTGTGCTCGACGTTGTCACTGAAGCGGGAAGGGACTGGCTGCTATTGGGCGAAGTGCCGGGGCAGGAT
CTCCTGTCATCTCACCTTGCTCCTGCCGAGAAAGTATCCATCATGGCTGATGCAATGCGGCGGCTGCATA
CGCTTGATCCGGCTACCTGCCCATTCGACCACCAAGCGAAACATCGCATCGAGCGAGCACGTACTCGGAT
GGAAGCCGGTCTTGTCGATCAGGATGATCTGGACGAAGAGCATCAGGGGCTCGCGCCAGCCGAACTGTTC
GCCAGGCTCAAGGCGCGTATGCCCGACGGCGAGGATCTCGTCGTGACTCATGGCGATGCCTGCTTGCCGA
ATATCATGGTGGAAAATGGCCGCTTTTCTGGATTCATCGACTGTGGCCGGCTGGGTGTGGCGGACCGCTA
TCAGGACATAGCGTTGGCTACCCGTGATATTGCTGAAGAGCTTGGCGGCGAATGGGCTGACCGCTTCCTC
GTGCTTTACGGTATCGCCGCTCCCGATTCGCAGCGCATCGCCTTCTATCGCCTTCTTGACGAGTTCTTCT
GAGCGGGACTCTGGGGTTCGAAATGACCGACCAAGCGACGCCCAACCTGCCATCACGAGATTTCGATTCC
ACCGCCGCCTTCTATGAAAGGTTGGGCTTCGGAATCGTTTTCCGGGACGCCGGCTGGATGATCCTCCAGC
GCGGGGATCTCATGCTGGAGTTCTTCGCCCACCCCAACTTGTTTATTGCAGCTTATAATGGTTACAAATA
AAGCAATAGCATCACAAATTTCACAAATAAAGCATTTTTTTCACTGCATTCTAGTTGTGGTTTGTCCAAA
CTCATCAATGTATCTTATCATGTCTGTATACCGTCGATCTTTCCGCTTCCTCGCTCACTGACTCGCTGCG
CTCGGTCGTTCGGCTGCGGCGAGCGGTATCAGCTCACTCAAAGGCGGTAATACGGTTATCCACAGAATCA
GGGGATAACGCAGGAAAGAACATGTGAGCAAAAGGCCAGCAAAAGGCCAGGAACCGTAAAAAGGCCGCGT
TGCTGGCGTTTTTCCATAGGCTCCGCCCCCCTGACGAGCATCACAAAAATCGACGCTCAAGTCAGAGGTG
GCGAAACCCGACAGGACTATAAAGATACCAGGCGTTTCCCCCTGGAAGCTCCCTCGTGCGCTCTCCTGTT
CCGACCCTGCCGCTTACCGGATACCTGTCCGCCTTTCTCCCTTCGGGAAGCGTGGCGCTTTCTCATAGCT
CACGCTGTAGGTATCTCAGTTCGGTGTAGGTCGTTCGCTCCAAGCTGGGCTGTATGCACGAACCCCCCGT
TCAGCCCGACCGCTGCGCCTTATCCGGTAACTATCGTCTTGAGTCCAACCCGGTAAGACACGACTTATCG
CCACTGGCAGCAGCCACTGGTAACAGGATTAGCAGAGCGAGGTATGTAGGCGGTGCTACAGAGTTCTTGA
AGTGGTGGCCTAACTACGGCTACACTAGAAGAACAGTATTTGGTATCTGCGCTCTGCTGAAGCCAGTTAC
CTTCGGAAAAAGAGTTGGTAGCTCTTGATCCGGCAAACAAACCACCGCTGGTAGCGGTGGTTTTTTTGTT
TGCAAGCAGCAGATTACGCGCAGAAAAAAAGGATCTCAAGAAGATCCTTTGATCTTTTCTACGGGGTCTG
ACGCTCAGTGGAACGAAAACTCACGTTAAGGGATTTTGGTCATGAGATTATCAAAAAGGATCTTCACCTA
GATCCTTTTAAATTAAAAATGAAGTTTTAAATCAATCTAAAGTATATATGAGTAAACTTGGTCTGACAGT
TACCAATGCTTAATCAGTGAGGCACCTATCTCAGCGATCTGTCTATTTCGTTCATCCATAGTTGCCTGAC
TCCCCGTCGTGTAGATAACTACGATACGGGAGGGCTTACCATCTGGCCCCAGTGCTGCAATGATACCGCG
AGACCCACGCTCACCGGCTCCAGATTTATCAGCAATAAACCAGCCAGCCGGAAGGGCCGAGCGCAGAAGT
GGTCCTGCAACTTTATCCGCCTCCATCCAGTCTATTAATTGTTGCCGGGAAGCTAGAGTAAGTAGTTCGC
CAGTTAATAGTTTGCGCAACGTTGTTGCCATTGCTACAGGCATCGTGGTGTCACGCTCGTCGTTTGGTAT
GGCTTCATTCAGCTCCGGTTCCCAACGATCAAGGCGAGTTACATGATCCCCCATGTTGTGCAAAAAAGCG
GTTAGCTCCTTCGGTCCTCCGATCGTTGTCAGAAGTAAGTTGGCCGCAGTGTTATCACTCATGGTTATGG
CAGCACTGCATAATTCTCTTACTGTCATGCCATCCGTAAGATGCTTTTCTGTGACTGGTGAGTACTCAAC
CAAGTCATTCTGAGAATAGTGTATGCGGCGACCGAGTTGCTCTTGCCCGGCGTCAATACGGGATAATACC
GCGCCACATAGCAGAACTTTAAAAGTGCTCATCATTGGAAAACGTTCTTCGGGGCGAAAACTCTCAAGGA
TCTTACCGCTGTTGAGATCCAGTTCGATGTAACCCACTCGGGCACCCAACTGATCTTCAGCATCTTTTAC
TTTCACCAGCGTTTCTGGGTGAGCAAAAACAGGAAGGCAAAATGCCGCAAAAAAGGGAATAAGGGCGACA
CGGAAATGTTGAATACTCATACTCTTCCTTTTTCAATATTATTGAAGCATTTATCAGGGTTATTGTCTCA
TGAGCGGATACATATTTGAATGTATTTAGAAAAATAAACAAATAGGGGTTCCGCGCACATTTCCCCGAAA
AGTGCCACCTGACGTCAGATCGACGG
Features (pLannotate 1.2.2; 14 found; start..end, strand, type, name):
     35..1197    +  promoter       EF-1α promoter: strong constitutive promoter for human elongation factor EF-1α
   1211..1349    +  sig_peptide    IgH signal sequence: modified signal sequence from the mouse immunoglobulin heavy chain variable region
   1368..2039    +  CDS            E2-Orange: E2-Orange is a basic (constitutively fluorescent) orange fluorescent protein published in 2009, derived from Discosoma sp.. It is reported to be a somewhat slowly-maturing tetramer with low acid sensitivity.
   2052..2375    +  CDS            DD-C: destabilization domain that can be stabilized by Shield1 in the ProteoTuner™ system FKBP12 mutant optimized for use as a C-terminal tag
   2402..2609    +  polyA_signal   bGH poly(A) signal: bovine growth hormone polyadenylation signal
   2630..2651    +  promoter       SV40 promoter (fragment): SV40 enhancer and early promoter
   2672..3100    +  rep_origin     f1 ori (sequence partly withheld): f1 bacteriophage origin of replication; arrow indicates direction of (+) strand synthesis
   3114..3443    +  promoter       SV40 promoter: SV40 enhancer and early promoter
   3473..4263    +  CDS            NeoR/KanR (fragment): aminoglycoside phosphotransferase from Tn5; aph(3')-II (or nptII); confers resistance to neomycin, kanamycin, and G418 (Geneticin®)
   4284..4442    +  CDS            ble (fragment): BLE_KLEPN - Experimental evidence at protein level: Swiss-Prot protein existence level 1. Binding protein with a strong affinity to the bleomycin family of antibiotics. Binds to CL990; an antimitotic-antibiotic compound. From Klebsiella pneumoniae.
   4437..4558    +  polyA_signal   SV40 poly(A) signal: SV40 polyadenylation signal
   4762..5350    -  rep_origin     ori: high-copy-number ColE1/pMB1/pBR322/pUC origin of replication
   5521..6381    -  CDS            AmpR: β-lactamase; bla; confers resistance to ampicillin, carbenicillin, and related antibiotics
   6382..6486    -  promoter       AmpR promoter: bla
