[The description below was written by a language model from this plasmid's Addgene catalogue record and pLannotate feature annotations shown in this document.]
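Description:
pEF-pIgH-ESCargo(FTV,Orange) is a mammalian expression plasmid of about 6.5 kb built on the pEF/myc/ER backbone, designed to express a regulatable fluorescent secretory cargo. It is propagated in E. coli through a high-copy ColE1/pUC-type origin with ampicillin selection (AmpR under its own bla promoter), and it also carries an f1 phage origin. An SV40 promoter-driven NeoR/KanR cassette with an SV40 poly(A) signal is annotated. It would normally allow G418 selection of transfected mammalian cells, although the annotation tool scores this gene as a fragment, along with a short adjacent ble-like fragment.

The payload is a synthetic fusion assembled by Gibson cloning and driven by the strong constitutive human EF-1α promoter, with a bovine growth hormone polyadenylation signal downstream. The open reading frame begins with the backbone's modified mouse immunoglobulin heavy chain signal sequence, which directs the protein into the ER lumen. The depositor notes that an 82-bp intron follows this signal sequence and that the signal is in frame with the final product after splicing. According to the insert name, next comes an FTVNTT peptide element, whose function the record does not explain. It is followed by the tetrameric orange fluorescent protein E2-Orange and then an FKBP variant designated FKBP(LV)(C22V). The annotation software labels this last domain as an FKBP12-derived destabilization domain, but that reflects sequence similarity to FKBP12 mutants; the record describes the construct only as a regulatable cargo and does not detail the regulatory mechanism or the ligand used. The plasmid is intended for studying traffic through the secretory pathway in mammalian cells by following a fluorescent cargo whose export can be controlled.
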