Addgene plasmid #140161: pEF-pIgH-ESCargo(FTV,Orange)
Purpose: Expresses a regulatable secretory cargo for mammalian cells
Depositing lab: Benjamin Glick. Publication: ESCargo: a regulatable fluorescent secretory cargo for diverse model organisms. Casler JC, Zajac AL, Valbuena FM, Sparvoli D, Jeyifous O, Turkewitz AP, Horne-Badovinac S, Green WN, Glick BS. Mol Biol Cell. 2020 Oct 28:mbcE20090591. doi: 10.1091/mbc.E20-09-0591. PubMed 33112725.
Backbone
  Vector backbone: pEF/myc/ER
  Vector type: Mammalian Expression
Growth in bacteria
  Bacterial resistance: Ampicillin, 100 μg/mL
  Growth temperature: 37°C
  Growth strain: DH5alpha
  Copy number: Unknown
Gene/Insert
  Gene/Insert name: piGH-FTVNTT-E2-Orange-FKBP(LV)(C22V)
  Species: Synthetic
  Promoter: EF-1a
  Tag / fusion protein: ER signal sequence (MGWSCIILFLVATATGAHS) (N terminal on backbone) (N terminal on insert)
  Cloning method: Gibson Cloning
Terms and licenses: Academic/Nonprofit Terms; Industry Terms: Not Available to Industry
Depositor comments: IMPORTANT NOTE: There is an 82-bp intron after the ER signal sequence. The signal sequence will be in frame with the final product.
How to cite: pEF-pIgH-ESCargo(FTV,Orange) was a gift from Benjamin Glick (Addgene plasmid # 140161 ; http://n2t.net/addgene:140161 ; RRID:Addgene_140161)
