>Addgene plasmid #140161 | pEF-pIgH-ESCargo(FTV,Orange) | depositor partial sequence | sequence record 271617 | Partial Sequence
ATGGGATGGAGCTGTATCATCCTCTTCTTGGTAGCAACAGCTACAGGTAAGGGGTTAACAGTAGCAGGCT
TGAGGTCTGGACATATATATGGGTGACAATGACATCCACTTTGCCTTTCTCTCCACAGGCGCGCACTCCT
TTACCGTGAACACCACCGATAGCACTGAGAACGTCATCAAGCCCTTCATGCGCTTCAAGGTGCACATGGA
GGGCTCCGTGAACGGCCACGAGTTCGAGATCGAGGGCGAGGGCGAGGGCAAGCCCTACGAGGGCACCCAG
ACCGCCAAGCTGCAGGTGACCAAGGGCGGCCCCCTGCCCTTCGCCTGGGACATCCTGTCCCCCCAGTTCA
CCTACGGCTCCAAGGCCTACGTGAAGCACCCCGCCGACATCCCCGACTACAAGAAGCTGTCCTTCCCCGA
GGGCTTCAAGTGGGAGCGCGTGATGAACTTCGAGGACGGCGGCGTGGTGACCGTGACCCAGGACTCCTCC
CTGCAGGACGGCACCTTCATCTACCACGTGAAGTTCATCGGCGTGAACTTCCCCTCCGACGGCCCCGTAA
TGCAGAAGAAGACTCTGGGCTGGGAGCCCTCCACCGAGCGCCTGTACCCCCGCGACGGCGTGCTGAAGGG
CGAGATCCACAAGGCGCTGAAGCTGAAGGGCGGCGGCCACTACCTGGTGGAGTTCAAGACAATCTACATG
GCCAAGAAGCCCGTGAAGCTGCCCGGCTACTACTACGTGGACTCCAAGCTGGACATCACCTCCCACAACG
AGGACTACACCGTGGTGGAGCAGTACGAGCGCGCCGAGGCCCGCCACCACCTGTTCCAGGGAGGATCCAG
AGGAGTGCAGGTGGAAACCATCTCCCCAGGAGACGGGCGCACCTTCCCCAAGCGCGGCCAGACCGTTGTG
GTGCACTACACCGGGATGCTTGAAGATGGAAAGAAACTAGATTCCTCCCGGGACAGAAACAAGCCCTTTA
AGTTTATGCTAGGCAAGCAGGAGGTGATCCGAGGCTGGGAAGAAGGGGTTGCCCAGATGAGTGTGGGTCA
GAGAGCCAAACTGACTATATCTCCAGATTATGCCTATGGTGCCACTGGGCACCCAGGCGTTATCCCACCA
CATGCCACTCTCGTCTTCGATGTGGAGCTTCTAAAACTGGAATAG
